>Addgene plasmid #24922 | pCMV-myc-Atg5 | addgene full sequence | sequence record 134990 | Addgene NGS sequence
GAGTTCGAGCTTGCATGCCTGCAGGTCGTTACATAACTTACGGTAAATGGCCCGCCTGGCTGACCGCCCA
ACGACCCCCGCCCATTGACGTCAATAATGACGTATGTTCCCATAGTAACGCCAATAGGGACTTTCCATTG
ACGTCAATGGGTGGAGTATTTACGGTAAACTGCCCACTTGGCAGTACATCAAGTGTATCATATGCCAAGT
ACGCCCCCTATTGACGTCAATGACGGTAAATGGCCCGCCTGGCATTATGCCCAGTACATGACCTTATGGG
ACTTTCCTACTTGGCAGTACATCTACGTATTAGTCATCGCTATTACCATGGTGATGCGGTTTTGGCAGTA
CATCAATGGGCGTGGATAGCGGTTTGACTCACGGGGATTTCCAAGTCTCCACCCCATTGACGTCAATGGG
AGTTTGTTTTGGCACCAAAATCAACGGGACTTTCCAAAATGTCGTAACAACTCCGCCCCATTGACGCAAA
TGGGCGGTAGGCGTGTACGGTGGGAGGTCTATATAAGCAGAGCTCGTTTAGTGAACCGTCAGATCGCCTG
GAGACGCCATCCACGCTGTTTTGACCTCCATAGAAGACACCGGGACCGATCCAGCCTCCGGACTCTAGAG
GATCCGGTACTAGAGGAACTGAAAAACCAGAAAGTTAACTGGTAAGTTTAGTCTTTTTGTCTTTTATTTC
AGGTCCCGGATCCGGTGGTGGTGCAAATCAAAGAACTGCTCCTCAGTGGATGTTGCCTTTACTTCTAGGC
CTGTACGGAAGTGTTACTTCTGCTCTAAAAGCTGCGGAATTGTACCCGCGGGCCCACCATGGCATCAATG
CAGAAGCTGATCTCAGAGGAGGACCTGCTTATGGCCATGGAGGCCCGAATTCGGTCGACTCCTGGAAGAA
TGACAGATGACAAAGATGTGCTTCGAGATGTGTGGTTTGGACGAATTCCAACTTGTTTCACGCTATATCA
GGATGAGATAACTGAAAGGGAAGCAGAACCATACTATTTGCTTTTGCCAAGAGTAAGTTATTTGACGTTG
GTAACTGACAAAGTGAAAAAGCACTTTCAGAAGGTTATGAGACAAGAAGACATTAGTGAGATATGGTTTG
AATATGAAGGCACACCACTGAAATGGCATTATCCAATTGGTTTGCTATTTGATCTTCTTGCATCAAGTTC
AGCTCTTCCTTGGAACATCACAGTACATTTTAAGAGTTTTCCAGAAAAAGACCTTCTGCACTGTCCATCT
AAGGATGCAATTGAAGCTCATTTTATGTCATGTATGAAAGAAGCTGATGCTTTAAAACATAAAAGTCAAG
TAATCAATGAAATGCAGAAAAAAGATCACAAGCAACTCTGGATGGGATTGCAAAATGACAGATTTGACCA
GTTTTGGGCCATCAATCGGAAACTCATGGAATATCCTGCAGAAGAAAATGGATTTCGTTATATCCCCTTT
AGAATATATCAGACAACGACTGAAAGACCTTTCATTCAGAAGCTGTTTCGTCCTGTGGCTGCAGATGGAC
AGTTGCACACACTAGGAGATCTCCTCAAAGAAGTTTGTCCTTCTGCTATTGATCCTGAAGATGGGGAAAA
AAAGAATCAAGTGATGATTCATGGAATTGAGCCAATGTTGGAAACACCTCTGCAGTGGCTGAGTGAACAT
CTGAGCTACCCGGATAATTTTCTTCATATTAGTATCATCCCACAGCCAACAGATTGAAGGACTCGAGGTA
CCGCGGCCGCGGGGATCCAGACATGATAAGATACATTGATGAGTTTGGACAAACCACAACTAGAATGCAG
TGAAAAAAATGCTTTATTTGTGAAATTTGTGATGCTATTGCTTTATTTGTAACCATTATAAGCTGCAATA
AACAAGTTAACAACAACAATTGCATTCATTTTATGTTTCAGGTTCAGGGGGAGGTGTGGGAGGTTTTTTC
GGATCCTCTAGAGTCGATCTGCAGGCATGCTAGCTTGGCGTAATCATGGTCATAGCTGTTTCCTGTGTGA
AATTGTTATCCGCTCACAATTCCACACAACATACGAGCCGGAAGCATAAAGTGTAAAGCCTGGGGTGCCT
AATGAGTGAGCTAACTCACATTAATTGCGTTGCGCTCACTGCCCGCTTTCCAGTCGGGAAACCTGTCGTG
CCAGCTGCATTAATGAATCGGCCAACGCGCGGGGAGAGGCGGTTTGCGTATTGGGCGCTCTTCCGCTTCC
TCGCTCACTGACTCGCTGCGCTCGGTCGTTCGGCTGCGGCGAGCGGTATCAGCTCACTCAAAGGCGGTAA
TACGGTTATCCACAGAATCAGGGGATAACGCAGGAAAGAACATGTGAGCAAAAGGCCAGCAAAAGGCCAG
GAACCGTAAAAAGGCCGCGTTGCTGGCGTTTTTCCATAGGCTCCGCCCCCCTGACGAGCATCACAAAAAT
CGACGCTCAAGTCAGAGGTGGCGAAACCCGACAGGACTATAAAGATACCAGGCGTTTCCCCCTGGAAGCT
CCCTCGTGCGCTCTCCTGTTCCGACCCTGCCGCTTACCGGATACCTGTCCGCCTTTCTCCCTTCGGGAAG
CGTGGCGCTTTCTCATAGCTCACGCTGTAGGTATCTCAGTTCGGTGTAGGTCGTTCGCTCCAAGCTGGGC
TGTGTGCACGAACCCCCCGTTCAGCCCGACCGCTGCGCCTTATCCGGTAACTATCGTCTTGAGTCCAACC
CGGTAAGACACGACTTATCGCCACTGGCAGCAGCCACTGGTAACAGGATTAGCAGAGCGAGGTATGTAGG
CGGTGCTACAGAGTTCTTGAAGTGGTGGCCTAACTACGGCTACACTAGAAGAACAGTATTTGGTATCTGC
GCTCTGCTGAAGCCAGTTACCTTCGGAAAAAGAGTTGGTAGCTCTTGATCCGGCAAACAAACCACCGCTG
GTAGCGGTGGTTTTTTTGTTTGCAAGCAGCAGATTACGCGCAGAAAAAAAGGATCTCAAGAAGATCCTTT
GATCTTTTCTACGGGGTCTGACGCTCAGTGGAACGAAAACTCACGTTAAGGGATTTTGGTCATGAGATTA
TCAAAAAGGATCTTCACCTAGATCCTTTTAAATTAAAAATGAAGTTTTAAATCAATCTAAAGTATATATG
AGTAAACTTGGTCTGACAGTTACCAATGCTTAATCAGTGAGGCACCTATCTCAGCGATCTGTCTATTTCG
TTCATCCATAGTTGCCTGACTCCCCGTCGTGTAGATAACTACGATACGGGAGGGCTTACCATCTGGCCCC
AGTGCTGCAATGATACCGCGAGACCCACGCTCACCGGCTCCAGATTTATCAGCAATAAACCAGCCAGCCG
GAAGGGCCGAGCGCAGAAGTGGTCCTGCAACTTTATCCGCCTCCATCCAGTCTATTAATTGTTGCCGGGA
AGCTAGAGTAAGTAGTTCGCCAGTTAATAGTTTGCGCAACGTTGTTGCCATTGCTACAGGCATCGTGGTG
TCACGCTCGTCGTTTGGTATGGCTTCATTCAGCTCCGGTTCCCAACGATCAAGGCGAGTTACATGATCCC
CCATGTTGTGCAAAAAAGCGGTTAGCTCCTTCGGTCCTCCGATCGTTGTCAGAAGTAAGTTGGCCGCAGT
GTTATCACTCATGGTTATGGCAGCACTGCATAATTCTCTTACTGTCATGCCATCCGTAAGATGCTTTTCT
GTGACTGGTGAGTACTCAACCAAGTCATTCTGAGAATAGTGTATGCGGCGACCGAGTTGCTCTTGCCCGG
CGTCAATACGGGATAATACCGCGCCACATAGCAGAACTTTAAAAGTGCTCATCATTGGAAAACGTTCTTC
GGGGCGAAAACTCTCAAGGATCTTACCGCTGTTGAGATCCAGTTCGATGTAACCCACTCGTGCACCCAAC
TGATCTTCAGCATCTTTTACTTTCACCAGCGTTTCTGGGTGAGCAAAAACAGGAAGGCAAAATGCCGCAA
AAAAGGGAATAAGGGCGACACGGAAATGTTGAATACTCATACTCTTCCTTTTTCAATATTATTGAAGCAT
TTATCAGGGTTATTGTCTCATGAGCGGATACATATTTGAATGTATTTAGAAAAATAAACAAATAGGGGTT
CCGCGCACATTTCCCCGAAAAGTGCCACCTGACGTCTAAGAAACCATTATTATCATGACATTAACCTATA
AAAATAGGCGTATCACGAGGCCCTTTCGTCTCGCGCGTTTCGGTGATGACGGTGAAAACCTCTGACACAT
GCAGCTCCCGGAGACGGTCACAGCTTGTCTGTAAGCGGATGCCGGGAGCAGACAAGCCCGTCAGGGCGCG
TCAGCGGGTGTTGGCGGGTGTCGGGGCTGGCTTAACTATGCGGCATCAGAGCAGATTGTACTGAGAGTGC
ACCATATGCGGTGTGAAATACCGCACAGATGCGTAAGGAGAAAATACCGCATCAGGCGCCATTCGCCATT
CAGGCTGCGCAACTGTTGGGAAGGGCGATCGGTGCGGGCCTCTTCGCTATTACGCCAGCTGGCGAAAGGG
GGATGTGCTGCAAGGCGATTAAGTTGGGTAACGCCAGGGTTTTCCCAGTCACGACGTTGTAAAACGACGG
CCAGT
Features (pLannotate 1.2.2; 16 found; start..end, strand, type, name):
      8..28      -  misc_feature   MCS (fragment): pUC18/19 multiple cloning site
     27..330     +  enhancer       CMV enhancer: human cytomegalovirus immediate early enhancer
    331..534     +  promoter       CMV promoter: human cytomegalovirus (CMV) immediate early promoter
    672..768     +  intron         SV40 intron: modified SV40 intron with splice donor and acceptor sites
    910..1734    +  CDS            ATG5: ATG5_HUMAN - Also known as APG5L, ASP. Experimental evidence at protein level: Swiss-Prot protein existence level 1. (Microbial infection) May act as a proviral factor. In association with ATG12, negatively regulates the innate antiviral immune response by impairing the type I IFN production pathway upon vesicular stomatitis virus (VSV) infection (PubMed:17709747). Required for the translation of incoming hepatitis C virus (HCV) RNA and, thereby, for initiation of HCV replication, but not required once infection is established (PubMed:19666601). From Homo sapiens (Human).
   1764..1898    -  polyA_signal   SV40 poly(A) signal: SV40 polyadenylation signal
   2033..2049    -  protein_bind   lac operator: The lac repressor binds to the lac operator to inhibit transcription in E. coli. This inhibition can be relieved by adding lactose or isopropyl-β-D-thiogalactopyranoside (IPTG). lac repressor encoded by lacI
   2057..2087    -  promoter       lac promoter: promoter for the E. coli lac operon
   2102..2123    -  protein_bind   CAP binding site: CAP binding activates transcription in the presence of cAMP. E. coli catabolite activator protein
   2136..2228    -  CDS            lacI (fragment): lac repressor; lacI; The lac repressor binds to the lac operator to inhibit transcription in E. coli. This inhibition can be relieved by adding lactose or isopropyl-β-D-thiogalactopyranoside (IPTG).
   2411..2999    -  rep_origin     ori: high-copy-number ColE1/pMB1/pBR322/pUC origin of replication
   3170..4030    -  CDS            AmpR: β-lactamase; bla; confers resistance to ampicillin, carbenicillin, and related antibiotics
   4031..4135    -  promoter       AmpR promoter: bla
   4230..4265    +  CDS            rop (fragment): Rop protein, which maintains plasmids at low copy number; rop
   4367..4466    +  misc_feature   bom (fragment): basis of mobility region from pBR322
   4472..2       -  CDS            lacZα (fragment) (across the origin): LacZα fragment of β-galactosidase; lacZ fragment
