[The description below was written by a language model from this plasmid's Addgene catalogue record and pLannotate feature annotations shown in this document.]
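Description:
pCMV-myc-Atg5 is a mammalian expression plasmid built on the Clontech pCMV-Myc backbone (about 3.8 kb without insert; the sequenced construct is 4,625 nt) that carries the human ATG5 coding sequence. It is propagated in E. coli as a high-copy plasmid through a ColE1/pUC-type origin of replication and is selected with ampicillin via the β-lactamase (AmpR) gene and its native promoter. The annotation also picks up several non-functional remnants of pUC/pBR322 ancestry, including fragments of lacZα, lacI, rop and bom, along with a lac promoter/operator and CAP binding site. No mammalian selection marker is annotated, which suits the plasmid to transient transfection.

The expression cassette consists of the human cytomegalovirus immediate-early enhancer and promoter, followed by a modified SV40 intron with splice donor and acceptor sites that supports efficient processing of the transcript. The ATG5 open reading frame comes next, and an SV40 polyadenylation signal terminates the cassette. The insert was cloned between SalI and XhoI sites, both retained, so that ATG5 is fused in frame to an N-terminal Myc epitope supplied by the backbone. The tag itself is listed in the catalogue entry but is not separately annotated in the feature table; it presumably lies in the interval between the intron and the start of the ATG5 coding sequence.

ATG5 is a core autophagy protein that is conjugated to ATG12. This construct gives strong constitutive expression of a Myc-tagged version that can be detected or immunoprecipitated with anti-Myc antibodies. It was deposited in connection with a study of how the NAD-dependent deacetylase Sirt1 regulates autophagy.
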