Addgene plasmid #24922: pCMV-myc-Atg5
Depositing lab: Toren Finkel. Publication: A role for the NAD-dependent deacetylase Sirt1 in the regulation of autophagy. Lee IH, Cao L, Mostoslavsky R, Lombard DB, Liu J, Bruns NE, Tsokos M, Alt FW, Finkel T. Proc Natl Acad Sci U S A. 2008 Mar 4. 105(9):3374-9. 10.1073/pnas.0712145105 PubMed 18296641.
Backbone
  Vector backbone: pCMV-Myc
  Backbone manufacturer: Clontech
  Backbone size w/o insert (bp): 3800
  Vector type: Mammalian Expression
Growth in bacteria
  Bacterial resistance: Ampicillin, 100 μg/mL
  Growth temperature: 37°C
  Growth strain: DH5alpha
  Copy number: High Copy
Gene/Insert
  Gene/Insert name: Atg5
  Species: H. sapiens (human)
  GenBank ID: BC002699
  Entrez Gene: ATG5 (a.k.a. APG5, APG5-LIKE, APG5L, ASP, SCAR25, hAPG5)
  Tag / fusion protein: Myc (N terminal on insert)
  Cloning method: Restriction Enzyme; 5′ cloning site SalI (not destroyed); 3′ cloning site XhoI (not destroyed)
  Sequencing primers: 5′ CMV-F; 3′ EBV-rev
Terms and licenses: Academic/Nonprofit Terms; Industry Terms: Not Available to Industry
How to cite: pCMV-myc-Atg5 was a gift from Toren Finkel (Addgene plasmid # 24922 ; http://n2t.net/addgene:24922 ; RRID:Addgene_24922)
