>Addgene plasmid #24922 | pCMV-myc-Atg5 | addgene partial sequence | sequence record 166169 | CMV-F 5'-CGCAAATGGGCGGTAGGCGTG-3'
TTAGTGAACCGTCAGATCGCCTGGAGACGCCATCCACGCTGTTTTGACCTCCATAGAAGACACCGGGACC
GATCCAGCCTCCGGACTCTAGAGGATCCGGTACTAGAGGAACTGAAAAACCAGAAAGTTAACTGGTAAGT
TTAGTCTTTTTGTCTTTTATTTCAGGTCCCGGATCCGGTGGTGGTGCAAATCAAAGAACTGCTCCTCAGT
GGATGTTGCCTTTACTTCTAGGCCTGTACGGAAGTGTTACTTCTGCTCTAAAAGCTGCGGAATTGTACCC
GCGGGCCCACCATGGCATCAATGCAGAAGCTGATCTCAGAGGAGGACCTGCTTATGGCCATGGAGGCCCG
AATTCGGTCGACTCCTGGAAGAATGACAGATGACAAAGATGTGCTTCGAGATGTGTGGTTTGGACGAATT
CCAACTTGTTTCACGCTATATCAGGATGAGATAACTGAAAGGGAAGCAGAACCATACTATTTGCTTTTGC
CAAGAGTAAGTTATTTGACGTTGGTAACTGACAAAGTGAAAAAGCACTTTCAGAAGGTTATGAGACAAGA
AGACATTAGTGAGATATGGTTTGAATATGAAGGCACACCACTGAAATGGCATTATCCAATTGGTTTGCTA
TTTGATCTTCTTGCATCAAGTTCAGCTCTTCCTTGGAACATCACAGTACATTTTAAGAGTTTTCCAGAAA
AAGACCTTCTGCACTGTCCATCTAAGGATGCAATTGAAGCTCATTTTATGTCATGTATGAAAGAAGCTGA
TGCTTTAAAACATAAAAGTCAAGTAATCAATGAAATGCAGAAAAAAGATCACAAGCAACTCTGGATGGGA
TTGCAAAATGACAGATTTGACCAGTTTTGGGCCATCAATCGGAAACTCATGGAATATCCTGCAGAAGAAA
ATGGATTTCGTTATATCCCCCTTTAGAATATATCAGACAACGACTGAAAGACCTTTCATTCA
